>Addgene plasmid #107841 | pHBS1109 [IBB-GFP-mCherry3E]-[BFP-P2A-TDP43 ∆CTD] | depositor full sequence | sequence record 203695 | pHBS1109 [IBB-GFP-mCherry3E]-[BFP-P2A-TDP43  ∆CTD] sequence 9187 bps
CGAGTTCATAAGAGAAGAGGGACAGCTATGACTGGGAGTAGTCAGGAGAGGAGGAAAAATCTGGCTAGTA
AAACATGTAAGGAAAATTTTAGGGATGTTAAAGAAAAAAATAACACAAAACAAAATATAAAAAAAATCTA
ACCTCAAGTCAAGGCTTTTCTATGGAATAAGGAATGGACAGCAGGGGGCTGTTTCATATACTGATGACCT
CTTTATAGCCACCTTTGTTCATGGCAGCCAGCATATGGCATATGTTGCCAAACTCTAAACCAAATACTCA
TTCTGATGTTTTAAATGATTTGCCCTCCCATATGTCCTTCCGAGTGAGAGACACAAAAAATTCCCACACA
CTATTGCAATGAAAATAAATTTCCTTTATTACCCAGAAGTCAGATGCTCAAGGGGCTTCATGATGTCCCC
ATAATTTTTGGCAGAGGGAAAAAGATCTCAGTGGTATTTGTGAGCCAGGGCATTGGCCACACCAGCCACC
ACCTTCTGATAGGCAGCCTGCACCTGAGGAGTGAATTCTTTGCCAAAATGATGAGACAGCACAACAACCA
GCACGTTGCCCAGGAGCTGTAGGAAAAAGAAGAAGGCATGAACATGGTTAGCAGAGGGGCCCGGTTTGGA
CTCAGAGTATTTTATCCTCATCTCAAACAGTGTATATCATTGTAACCATAAAGAGAAAGGCAGGATGATT
ACCAGGATGTAGTTGTTTCTACCAATAAGAATATTTCCACGCCAGCCAGAATTTATATGCAGAAATATTC
TACCTTATCATTTAATTATAACAATTGTTCTCTAAAACTGTGCTGAAGTACAATATAATTACCCTGATTG
CCTTGAAAAAAAAGTGATTAGAGAAAGTACTTACAATCTGACAAATAAACGAAAGTGAATTTAAAAATTC
GTTACAAATGCAAGCTAAAGTTTAACGAAAAAAGTTACAGAAAATGAAAAGAAAATAAGAGGAGACAATG
GTTGTCAACAGAGTAGAAAGTGAAAGAAACAAAATTATCATGAGGGTCCATGGTGATACAAGGGACATCT
TCCCATTCTAAACAACACCCTGAAAACTTTGCCCCCTCCATATAACATGAATTTTTCAATAGCGAAAAAG
AAAGAACAATCAAGGGTCCCCAAACTCACCCTGAAGTTCTCAGTCTAGAGGAGGATCAACCACTTTGTAC
AAGAAAGCTGAAGCTAGTTTACTTGTACAGCTCGTCCATGCCGCCGGTGGAGTGGCGGCCCTCGGCGCGT
TCGTACTGTTCCACGATGGTGTAGTCCTCGTTGTGGGAGGTGATGTCCAACTTGATGTTGACGTTGTAGG
CGCCGGGCAGCTGCACGGGCTTCTTGGCCTTGTAGGTGGTCTTGACCTCAGCGTCGTAGTGGCCGCCGTC
CTTCAGCTTCAGCCTCTGCTTGATCTCGCCCTTCAGGGCGCCGTCCTCGGGGTACATCCGCTCGGAGGAG
GCCTCCCAGCCCATGGTCTTCTTCTGCATTACGGGGCCGTCGGAGGGGAAGTTGGTGCCGCGCAGCTTCA
CCTTGTAGATGAACTCGCCGTCCTGCAGGGAGGAGTCCTGGGTCACGGTCACCACGCCGCCGTCCTCGAA
GTTCATCACGCGCTCCCACTTGAAGCCCTCGGGGAAGGACAGCTTCAAGTAGTCGGGGATGTCGGCGGGG
TGCTTCACGTAGGCCTTGGAGCCGTACATGAACTGAGGGGACAGGATGTCCCAGGCGAAGGGCAGGGGGC
CACCCTTGGTCACCTTCAGCTTGGCGGTCTGGGTGCCCTCGTAGGGGCGGCCCTGAGGAAAAAAAAGGAA
AGGGCATGCTCGCCATGTGCAAGATACAGTGTTGAATGTGGTGCAAAATATAAAGATGTGGAAGAAAAAG
CCACTGAAAATAATATGAGGAAATAAAAAACTAGAGTAAATTATCAGTGGAACAATTTCTATTATACAAG
ACACTACACCCATACATTCTCCTAATGCTCATGTAAGAATTTCTCCAAAAATACCTTCCAGCACTACAAA
CTAGAAAAAAAAAGAGACATGGACACCAAATTAAGTTCTTAATAGTGAAGAACAAAAGAACTACCTTGCC
TGCTCCAGTGGATCCAGCAACCGCCAACAACTGTCCTCTTTCTATCTTGAAATTAATATCTTTCAGGACA
GGAGTACCAAGAAGTGAGAAATTACTGAAGAAGAGGCTGTCATCACCATTAGAAGTTTTTCTATTGTTAT
TGTTTTGTTTTGCTTTCTCAAATTATTCCCCAAATCCCTGTTAAAAAAAAACACACACACACACACACAC
ACACACATCAAAAATAAAAGATGAGTTTGTCAGATATTTTCAATAGATGCTTGTTTTATGTACCATACTC
ACCTCGCCCTCGCCCTCGATCTCGAACTCGTGGCCGTTCACGGAGCCCTCCATGTGCACCTTGAAGCGCA
TGAACTCCTTGATGATGGCCATGTTATCCTCCTCGCCCTTGCTGGTTCCGGTGCCTCCACTTTCATCTTC
ACCTTTAGTGATACCGGCTGCCGTCACGAACTCCTTCAGGACCATGTGATCGCGCTTCTCGTTCGGGTCT
TTGCTCAGCGTGGTCTGGGTGCTCAGATAGTGGTTGTCCGGCAGGCGCACCGGGCCGTCGCCGATCGGGG
TGTTCTGCTGTTTGTGGTCGGCTTCCTGCTGGCTGCCGTCCTCAACGTTGTGGCGGATCTTGAAGTTAGC
CTTGATGCCGTTCTTCTGCTTGTCGGCTTCGATACGGACGTTGTGGCTGTTGTGGTTGTACTCCAGCTTG
TGACCCAGGATGTTGCCGTCCTCCTTGAAGTCGTTGCCCTTCAGCTCGATGCGGTTCACCAGGGTGTCGC
CCTCGAACTTCACCTCCGCGCGGGTCTTGTAGGTGCCGTCGTCCTTGAACTCGATGGTGCGCTCCTGGAC
GTAGCCTTCCGGCATGGCGGACTTGAAGAAGTCGTGACGCTTCATGTGGTCCGGGTAGCGGCTGAAGCAC
TGCACGCCGTAGGTCAGGGTGGTCACGAGGGTCGGCCACGGCACCGGCAGCTTGCCGGTGGTGCAGATGA
ACTTCAGGGTCAGCTTGCCCTCGGTGGCATCGCCCTCGCCCTCGCCACGCACGCTGAACTTGTGGCCGTT
TACGTCGCCGTCCAGCTCGACTTTGATAGGCACAGTACCTGTAAATAGTTCCTCTCCTTTACTGGTACCA
TCATCAGGGAATGAGCTTACATTTCTCCTCTTCAGCATCTGGTCATCCTTCTTAGCTTTCCTCAGCTCCA
CATTGACCTCTATTCTGCGACGCCTCATTTCTGTACTGTCTTTTCCCTTGTTCTTGAATCTGTGAAGACG
GGCAGCTGGTGTATTAGCATTCTCGTTGGTGGATCCCATGGTGGCACCGGCCGGTGAATTCTCCAGGCGA
TCTGACGGTTCACTAAACGAGCTCTGCTTATATAGGCCTCCCACCGTACACGCCACCTCGACATACTCGA
GTAGTTATTAATAGTAATCAATTACGGGGTCATTAGTTCATAGCCCATATATGGAGTTCCGCGTTACATA
ACTTACGGTAAATGGCCCGCCTGGCTGACCGCCCAACGACCCCCGCCCATTGACGTCAATAATGACGTAT
GTTCCCATAGTAACGCCAATAGGGACTTTCCATTGACGTCAATGGGTGGAGTATTTACGGTAAACTGCCC
ACTTGGCAGTACATCAAGTGTATCATATGCCAAGTACGCCCCCTATTGACGTCAATGACGGTAAATGGCC
CGCCTGGCATTATGCCCAGTACATGACCTTATGGGACTTTCCTACTTGGCAGTACATCTACGTATTAGTC
ATCGCTATTACCATGGTGATGCGGTTTTGGCAGTACATCAATGGGCGTGGATAGCGGTTTGACTCACGGG
GATTTCCAAGTCTCCACCCCATTGACGTCAATGGGAGTTTGTTTTGGCACCAAAATCAACGGGACTTTCC
AAAATGTCGTAACAACTCCGCCCCATTGACGCAAATGGGCGGTAGGCGTGTACGGTGGGAGGTCTATATA
AGCAGAGCTGGTTTAGTGAACCGTCAGATCCGCTAGGGATCCTCTAGTCAGCTGACGCGTTACCACCGGT
GCCACCATGGGAAGCGAGCTGATTAAGGAGAACATGCACATGAAGCTGTACATGGAGGGCACCGTGGACA
ACCATCACTTCAAGTGCACATCCGAGGGCGAAGGCAAGCCCTACGAGGGCACCCAGACCATGAGAATCAA
GGTGGTCGAGGGCGGCCCTCTCCCCTTCGCCTTCGACATCCTGGCTACTAGCTTCCTCTACGGCAGCAAG
ACCTTCATCAACCACACCCAGGGCATCCCCGACTTCTTCAAGCAGTCCTTCCCTGAGGGCTTCACATGGG
AGAGAGTCACCACATACGAAGACGGGGGCGTGCTGACCGCTACCCAGGACACCAGCCTCCAGGACGGCTG
CCTCATCTACAACGTCAAGATCAGAGGGGTGAACTTCACATCCAACGGCCCTGTGATGCAGAAGAAAACA
CTCGGCTGGGAGGCCTTCACCGAGACGCTGTACCCCGCTGACGGCGGCCTGGAAGGCAGAAACGACATGG
CCCTGAAGCTCGTGGGCGGGAGCCATCTGATCGCAAACGCCAAGACCACATATAGATCCAAGAAACCCGC
TAAGAACCTCAAGATGCCTGGCGTCTACTATGTGGACTACAGACTGGAAAGAATCAAGGAGGCCAACAAC
GAGACCTACGTCGAGCAGCACGAGGTGGCAGTGGCCAGATACTGCGACCTCCCTAGCAAACTGGGGCACA
AGCTTAATTCCGGACTCAGATCTCGAGCTCAAGCTTCGAATTCTGCAGTCGACGGTACCGCGGGCCCGGG
ATCCACCGGATCTAGAGGAGGAAGCGGAGCTACTAACTTCAGCCTGCTGAAGCAGGCTGGAGACGTGGAG
GAGAACCCTGGACCTATGTCTGAATATATTCGGGTAACCGAAGATGAGAACGATGAGCCCATTGAAATAC
CATCGGAAGACGATGGGACGGTGCTGCTCTCCACGGTTACAGCCCAGTTTCCAGGGGCGTGTGGGCTTCG
CTACAGGAATCCAGTGTCTCAGTGTATGAGAGGTGTCCGGCTGGTAGAAGGAATTCTGCATGCCCCAGAT
GCTGGCTGGGGAAATCTGGTGTATGTTGTCAACTATCCAAAAGATAACAAAAGAAAAATGGATGAGACAG
ATGCTTCATCAGCAGTGAAAGTGAAAAGAGCAGTCCAGAAAACATCCGATTTAATAGTGTTGGGTCTCCC
ATGGAAAACAACCGAACAGGACCTGAAAGAGTATTTTAGTACCTTTGGAGAAGTTCTTATGGTGCAGGTC
AAGAAAGATCTTAAGACTGGTCATTCAAAGGGGTTTGGCTTTGTTCGTTTTACGGAATATGAAACACAAG
TGAAAGTAATGTCACAGCGACATATGATAGATGGACGATGGTGTGACTGCAAACTTCCTAATTCTAAGCA
AAGCCAAGATGAGCCTTTGAGAAGCAGAAAAGTGTTTGTGGGGCGCTGTACAGAGGACATGACTGAGGAT
GAGCTGCGGGAGTTCTTCTCTCAGTACGGGGATGTGATGGATGTCTTCATCCCCAAGCCATTCAGGGCCT
TTGCCTTTGTTACATTTGCAGATGATCAGATTGCGCAGTCTCTTTGTGGAGAGGACTTGATCATTAAAGG
AATCAGCGTTCATATATCCAATGCCGAACCTTAGACCCAGCTTTCTTGTACAAAGTGGTTGATCCTCTAC
TAGTAAGCTTGCATGCGATATCTCTAGACTGAGAACTTCAGGGTGAGTTTGGGGACCCTTGATTGTTCTT
TCTTTTTCGCTATTGAAAAATTCATGTTATATGGAGGGGGCAAAGTTTTCAGGGTGTTGTTTAGAATGGG
AAGATGTCCCTTGTATCACCATGGACCCTCATGATAATTTTGTTTCTTTCACTTTCTACTCTGTTGACAA
CCATTGTCTCCTCTTATTTTCTTTTCATTTTCTGTAACTTTTTTCGTTAAACTTTAGCTTGCATTTGTAA
CGAATTTTTAAATTCACTTTCGTTTATTTGTCAGATTGTAAGTACTTTCTCTAATCACTTTTTTTTCAAG
GCAATCAGGGTAATTATATTGTACTTCAGCACAGTTTTAGAGAACAATTGTTATAATTAAATGATAAGGT
AGAATATTTCTGCATATAAATTCTGGCTGGCGTGGAAATATTCTTATTGGTAGAAACAACTACATCCTGG
TAATCATCCTGCCTTTCTCTTTATGGTTACAATGATATACACTGTTTGAGATGAGGATAAAATACTCTGA
GTCCAAACCGGGCCCCTCTGCTAACCATGTTCATGCCTTCTTCTTTTTCCTACAGCTCCTGGGCAACGTG
CTGGTTGTTGTGCTGTCTCATCATTTTGGCAAAGAATTCACTCCTCAGGTGCAGGCTGCCTATCAGAAGG
TGGTGGCTGGTGTGGCCAATGCCCTGGCTCACAAATACCACTGAGATCTTTTTCCCTCTGCCAAAAATTA
TGGGGACATCATGAAGCCCCTTGAGCATCTGACTTCTGGGTAATAAAGGAAATTTATTTTCATTGCAATA
GTGTGTGGGAATTTTTTGTGTCTCTCACTCGGAAGGACATATGGGAGGGCAAATCATTTAAAACATCAGA
ATGAGTATTTGGTTTAGAGTTTGGCAACATATGCCATATGCTGGCTGCCATGAACAAAGGTGGCTATAAA
GAGGTCATCAGTATATGAAACAGCCCCCTGCTGTCCATTCCTTATTCCATAGAAAAGCCTTGACTTGAGG
TTAGATTTTTTTTATATTTTGTTTTGTGTTATTTTTTTCTTTAACATCCCTAAAATTTTCCTTACATGTT
TTACTAGCCAGATTTTTCCTCCTCTCCTGACTACTCCCAGTCATAGCTGTCCCTCTTCTCTTATGAACTC
GACTGCATTAATGAATCGGCCAACGCGCGGGGAGAGGCGGTTTGCGTATTGGGCGCTCTTCCGCTTCCTC
GCTCACTGACTCGCTGCGCTCGGTCGTTCGGCTGCGGCGAGCGGTATCAGCTCACTCAAAGGCGGTAATA
CGGTTATCCACAGAATCAGGGGATAACGCAGGAAAGAACATGTGAGCAAAAGGCCAGCAAAAGGCCAGGA
ACCGTAAAAAGGCCGCGTTGCTGGCGTTTTTCCATAGGCTCCGCCCCCCTGACGAGCATCACAAAAATCG
ACGCTCAAGTCAGAGGTGGCGAAACCCGACAGGACTATAAAGATACCAGGCGTTTCCCCCTGGAAGCTCC
CTCGTGCGCTCTCCTGTTCCGACCCTGCCGCTTACCGGATACCTGTCCGCCTTTCTCCCTTCGGGAAGCG
TGGCGCTTTCTCAATGCTCACGCTGTAGGTATCTCAGTTCGGTGTAGGTCGTTCGCTCCAAGCTGGGCTG
TGTGCACGAACCCCCCGTTCAGCCCGACCGCTGCGCCTTATCCGGTAACTATCGTCTTGAGTCCAACCCG
GTAAGACACGACTTATCGCCACTGGCAGCAGCCACTGGTAACAGGATTAGCAGAGCGAGGTATGTAGGCG
GTGCTACAGAGTTCTTGAAGTGGTGGCCTAACTACGGCTACACTAGAAGGACAGTATTTGGTATCTGCGC
TCTGCTGAAGCCAGTTACCTTCGGAAAAAGAGTTGGTAGCTCTTGATCCGGCAAACAAACCACCGCTGGT
AGCGGTGGTTTTTTTGTTTGCAAGCAGCAGATTACGCGCAGAAAAAAAGGATCTCAAGAAGATCCTTTGA
TCTTTTCTACGGGGTCTGACGCTCAGTGGAACGAAAACTCACGTTAAGGGATTTTGGTCATGAGATTATC
AAAAAGGATCTTCACCTAGATCCTTTTAAATTAAAAATGAAGTTTTAAATCAATCTAAAGTATATATGAG
TAAACTTGGTCTGACAGTTACCAATGCTTAATCAGTGAGGCACCTATCTCAGCGATCTGTCTATTTCGTT
CATCCATAGTTGCCTGACTCCCCGTCGTGTAGATAACTACGATACGGGAGGGCTTACCATCTGGCCCCAG
TGCTGCAATGATACCGCGAGACCCACGCTCACCGGCTCCAGATTTATCAGCAATAAACCAGCCAGCCGGA
AGGGCCGAGCGCAGAAGTGGTCCTGCAACTTTATCCGCCTCCATCCAGTCTATTAATTGTTGCCGGGAAG
CTAGAGTAAGTAGTTCGCCAGTTAATAGTTTGCGCAACGTTGTTGCCATTGCTACAGGCATCGTGGTGTC
ACGCTCGTCGTTTGGTATGGCTTCATTCAGCTCCGGTTCCCAACGATCAAGGCGAGTTACATGATCCCCC
ATGTTGTGCAAAAAAGCGGTTAGCTCCTTCGGTCCTCCGATCGTTGTCAGAAGTAAGTTGGCCGCAGTGT
TATCACTCATGGTTATGGCAGCACTGCATAATTCTCTTACTGTCATGCCATCCGTAAGATGCTTTTCTGT
GACTGGTGAGTACTCAACCAAGTCATTCTGAGAATAGTGTATGCGGCGACCGAGTTGCTCTTGCCCGGCG
TCAATACGGGATAATACCGCGCCACATAGCAGAACTTTAAAAGTGCTCATCATTGGAAAACGTTCTTCGG
GGCGAAAACTCTCAAGGATCTTACCGCTGTTGAGATCCAGTTCGATGTAACCCACTCGTGCACCCAACTG
ATCTTCAGCATCTTTTACTTTCACCAGCGTTTCTGGGTGAGCAAAAACAGGAAGGCAAAATGCCGCAAAA
AAGGGAATAAGGGCGACACGGAAATGTTGAATACTCATACTCTTCCTTTTTCAATATTATTGAAGCATTT
ATCAGGGTTATTGTCTCATGAGCGGATACATATTTGAATGTATTTAGAAAAATAAACAAATAGGGGTTCC
GCGCACATTTCCCCGAAAAGTGCCACCTGACGTCTAAGAAACCATTATTATCATGACATTAACCTATAAA
AATAGGCGTATCACGAGGCCCTTTCGTCTTCACTCGACGCTGGTCGAGCTGATACTTCCCGTCCGCCAGG
GGACATGCCGGCGATGCTGAAGGTCGCGCGCATTCCCGATGAAGAGGCCGGTTACCGCCTGTTGACCTGG
TGGGACGGGCAGGGCGC
Features (pLannotate 1.2.2; 24 found; start..end, strand, type, name):
    325..380     -  polyA_signal   β-globin poly(A) signal: rabbit β-globin polyadenylation signal (Gil and Proudfoot, 1987)
    451..573     -  CDS            HBB: HBB_COLGU - Experimental evidence at transcript level: Swiss-Prot protein existence level 2. Involved in oxygen transport from the lung to the various peripheral tissues. From Colobus guereza (Mantled guereza) (Eastern black-and-white colobus monkey).
    577..1149    -  intron         β-globin intron: intron from rabbit β-globin gene
   1180..1200    +  protein_bind   attB2: mutant version of attB; core recombination site for the Gateway® BP reaction BP Clonase™
   1210..1804    -  CDS            mCherry (fragment): monomeric derivative of DsRed fluorescent protein (Shaner et al., 2004) mammalian codon-optimized
   2083..2289    -  CDS            CFTR (fragment): CFTR_HUMAN - Also known as ABCC7. Experimental evidence at protein level: Swiss-Prot protein existence level 1. Epithelial ion channel that plays an important role in the regulation of epithelial ion and water transport and fluid homeostasis (PubMed:26823428). Mediates the transport of chloride ions across the cell membrane (PubMed:10792060, PubMed:11524016, PubMed:11707463, PubMed:12519745, PubMed:15010471, PubMed:12588899, PubMed:17036051, PubMed:19398555, PubMed:19621064, PubMed:22178883, PubMed:25330774, PubMed:1712898, PubMed:8910473, PubMed:9804160, PubMed:12529365, PubMed:17182731, PubM
   2382..2493    -  CDS            mCherry (fragment): monomeric derivative of DsRed fluorescent protein (Shaner et al., 2004) mammalian codon-optimized
   2512..3213    -  CDS            Superfolder GFP: Superfolder GFP is a basic (constitutively fluorescent) green fluorescent protein published in 2005, derived from Aequorea victoria. It is reported to be a very rapidly-maturing weak dimer.
   3199..3393    -  CDS            KPNA2 (fragment): IMA1_HUMAN - Also known as RCH1, SRP1. Experimental evidence at protein level: Swiss-Prot protein existence level 1. Functions in nuclear protein import as an adapter protein for nuclear receptor KPNB1. Binds specifically and directly to substrates containing either a simple or bipartite NLS motif. Docking of the importin/substrate complex to the nuclear pore complex (NPC) is mediated by KPNB1 through binding to nucleoporin FxFG repeats and the complex is subsequently translocated through the pore by an energy requiring, Ran-dependent mechanism. At the nucleoplasmic side of the NPC, Ran binds
   3450..3484    -  promoter       minimal CMV promoter (fragment): human cytomegalovirus (CMV) immediate early promoter
   3562..3865    +  enhancer       CMV enhancer: human cytomegalovirus immediate early enhancer
   3866..4069    +  promoter       CMV promoter: human cytomegalovirus (CMV) immediate early promoter
   4143..4838    +  CDS            TagBFP: TagBFP is a basic (constitutively fluorescent) blue fluorescent protein published in 2008, derived from Entacmaea quadricolor. It is reported to be a very rapidly-maturing monomer with very low acid sensitivity.
   4839..4904    +  misc_feature   MCS: multiple cloning site
   4986..5771    +  CDS            TARDBP (fragment): TADBP_HUMAN - Also known as TDP43. Experimental evidence at protein level: Swiss-Prot protein existence level 1. RNA-binding protein that is involved in various steps of RNA biogenesis and processing (PubMed:23519609). Preferentially binds, via its two RNA recognition motifs RRM1 and RRM2, to GU-repeats on RNA molecules predominantly localized within long introns and in the 3'UTR of mRNAs (PubMed:23519609, PubMed:24240615, PubMed:24464995). In turn, regulates the splicing of many non-coding and protein-coding RNAs including proteins involved in neuronal survival, as well as mRNAs that encode p
   5775..5799    -  protein_bind   attB2: mutant version of attB; recombination site for the Gateway® BP reaction BP Clonase™
   5853..6425    +  intron         β-globin intron: intron from rabbit β-globin gene
   6429..6551    +  CDS            HBB: HBB_COLGU - Experimental evidence at transcript level: Swiss-Prot protein existence level 2. Involved in oxygen transport from the lung to the various peripheral tissues. From Colobus guereza (Mantled guereza) (Eastern black-and-white colobus monkey).
   6622..6677    +  polyA_signal   β-globin poly(A) signal: rabbit β-globin polyadenylation signal (Gil and Proudfoot, 1987)
   7003..7056    -  CDS            lacI (fragment): lac repressor; lacI; The lac repressor binds to the lac operator to inhibit transcription in E. coli. This inhibition can be relieved by adding lactose or isopropyl-β-D-thiogalactopyranoside (IPTG).
   7239..7827    -  rep_origin     ori: high-copy-number ColE1/pMB1/pBR322/pUC origin of replication
   7998..8858    -  CDS            AmpR: β-lactamase; bla; confers resistance to ampicillin, carbenicillin, and related antibiotics
   8859..8963    -  promoter       AmpR promoter: bla
   9099..1       +  CDS            str (fragment) (across the origin): STR_KLEPN - Protein inferred from homology: Swiss-Prot protein existence level 3. The aminoglycoside phosphotransferases achieve inactivation of their antibiotic substrates by phosphorylation. From Klebsiella pneumoniae.
