[The description below was written by a language model from this plasmid's Addgene catalogue record and pLannotate feature annotations shown in this document.]
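Description:
pHBS1109 [IBB-GFP-mCherry3E]-[BFP-P2A-TDP43 ∆CTD] is a 9.2 kb mammalian expression plasmid built on the bidirectional pBI backbone. It is maintained in E. coli through a high-copy ColE1/pUC-type origin and selected with ampicillin via the AmpR (β-lactamase) gene. A central CMV enhancer sits between two divergent promoters, a full CMV promoter on one side and a minimal CMV promoter on the other. This lets two transcription units be expressed from the same plasmid, each finished by a rabbit β-globin intron and β-globin polyadenylation signal. Gateway attB2-like sites flank the ends of the cassettes; short lacI and str matches appear to be backbone remnants.

The minimal-CMV arm carries the splicing reporter. It encodes a KPNA2 fragment (consistent with the importin-β-binding "IBB" domain in the name, which would direct nuclear import) fused to superfolder GFP, followed by mCherry. The mCherry coding sequence is annotated as two fragments interrupted by a segment of human CFTR. A likely reading, not stated in the record, is that intact mCherry depends on how the CFTR-derived segment is spliced, with GFP as an internal reference for reporter expression.

The other arm expresses TagBFP followed by a human TARDBP (TDP-43) fragment lacking the C-terminal domain. The name indicates a P2A self-cleaving peptide between them, although this is not annotated separately in the feature table. With P2A, BFP would mark cells and report effector level without being fused to TDP-43. The stated purpose is to test how TDP-43 sequence affects its splicing activity, with this construct providing the ∆CTD variant.
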