Addgene plasmid #107841: pHBS1109 [IBB-GFP-mCherry3E]-[BFP-P2A-TDP43 ∆CTD]
Purpose: To test the effect of sequence on TDP43 splicing activity
Depositing lab: Rajat Rohatgi. Depositing organization: Stanford University.
Backbone
  Vector backbone: pBI
  Vector type: Mammalian Expression
Growth in bacteria
  Bacterial resistance: Ampicillin, 100 μg/mL
  Growth temperature: 37°C
  Growth strain: DH5alpha
  Copy number: High Copy
Gene/Insert
  Gene/Insert name: TARDBP mutant
  Species: H. sapiens (human)
  Mutation: Deletion of C-terminal domain in splicing reporter
  Entrez Gene: TARDBP (a.k.a. ALS10, TDP-43)
  Cloning method: Gibson Cloning
Terms and licenses: Academic/Nonprofit Terms; Industry Terms: Not Available to Industry
How to cite: pHBS1109 [IBB-GFP-mCherry3E]-[BFP-P2A-TDP43 ∆CTD] was a gift from Rajat Rohatgi (Addgene plasmid # 107841 ; http://n2t.net/addgene:107841 ; RRID:Addgene_107841)
