>Addgene plasmid #107841 | pHBS1109 [IBB-GFP-mCherry3E]-[BFP-P2A-TDP43 ∆CTD] | addgene partial sequence | sequence record 208278 | Addgene Partial NGS Result
CGGCCCTCGGCGCGTTCGTACTGTTCCACGATGGTGTAGTCCTCGTTGTGGGAGGTGATGTCCAACTTGA
TGTTGACGTTGTAGGCGCCGGGCAGCTGCACGGGCTTCTTGGCCTTGTAGGTGGTCTTGACCTCAGCGTC
GTAGTGGCCGCCGTCCTTCAGCTTCAGCCTCTGCTTGATCTCGCCCTTCAGGGCGCCGTCCTCGGGGTAC
ATCCGCTCGGAGGAGGCCTCCCAGCCCATGGTCTTCTTCTGCATTACGGGGCCGTCGGAGGGGAAGTTGG
TGCCGCGCAGCTTCACCTTGTAGATGAACTCGCCGTCCTGCAGGGAGGAGTCCTGGGTCACGGTCACCAC
GCCGCCGTCCTCGAAGTTCATCACGCGCTCCCACTTGAAGCCCTCGGGGAAGGACAGCTTCAAGTAGTCG
GGGATGTCGGCGGGGTGCTTCACGTAGGCCTTGGAGCCGTACATGAACTGAGGGGACAGGATGTCCCAGG
CGAAGGGCAGGGGGCCACCCTTGGTCACCTTCAGCTTGGCGGTCTGGGTGCCCTCGTAGGGGCGGCCCTG
AGGAAAAAAAAGGAAAGGGCATGCTCGCCATGTGCAAGATACAGTGTTGAATGTGGTGCAAAATATAAAG
ATGTGGAAGAAAAAGCCACTGAAAATAATATGAGGAAATAAAAAACTAGAGTAAATTATCAGTGGAACAA
TTTCTATTATACAAGACACTACACCCATACATTCTCCTAATGCTCATGTAAGAATTTCTCCAAAAATACC
TTCCAGCACTACAAACTAGAAAAAAAAAGAGACATGGACACCAAATTAAGTTCTTAATAGTGAAGAACAA
AAGAACTACCTTGCCTGCTCCAGTGGATCCAGCAACCGCCAACAACTGTCCTCTTTCTATCTTGAAATTA
ATATCTTTCAGGACAGGAGTACCAAGAAGTGAGAAATTACTGAAGAAGAGGCTGTCATCACCATTAGAAG
TTTTTCTATTGTTATTGTTTTGTTTTGCTTTCTCAAATTATTCCCCAAATCCCTGTTAAAAAAAAACACA
CACACACACACACACACACACATCAAAAATAAAAGATGAGTTTGTCAGATATTTTCAATAGATGCTTGTT
TTATGTACCATACTCACCTCGCCCTCGCCCTCGATCTCGAACTCGTGGCCGTTCACGGAGCCCTCCATGT
GCACCTTGAAGCGCATGAACTCCTTGATGATGGCCATGTTATCCTCCTCGCCCTTGCTGGTTCCGGTGCC
TCCACTTTCATCTTCACCTTTAGTGATACCGGCTGCCGTCACGAACTCCTTCAGGACCATGTGATCGCGC
TTCTCGTTCGGGTCTTTGCTCAGCGTGGTCTGGGTGCTCAGATAGTGGTTGTCCGGCAGGCGCACCGGGC
CGTCGCCGATCGGGGTGTTCTGCTGTTTGTGGTCGGCTTCCTGCTGGCTGCCGTCCTCAACGTTGTGGCG
GATCTTGAAGTTAGCCTTGATGCCGTTCTTCTGCTTGTCGGCTTCGATACGGACGTTGTGGCTGTTGTGG
TTGTACTCCAGCTTGTGACCCAGGATGTTGCCGTCCTCCTTGAAGTCGTTGCCCTTCAGCTCGATGCGGT
TCACCAGGGTGTCGCCCTCGAACTTCACCTCCGCGCGGGTCTTGTAGGTGCCGTCGTCCTTGAACTCGAT
GGTGCGCTCCTGGACGTAGCCTTCCGGCATGGCGGACTTGAAGAAGTCGTGACGCTTCATGTGGTCCGGG
TAGCGGCTGAAGCACTGCACGCCGTAGGTCAGGGTGGTCACGAGGGTCGGCCACGGCACCGGCAGCTTGC
CGGTGGTGCAGATGAACTTCAGGGTCAGCTTGCCCTCGGTGGCATCGCCCTCGCCCTCGCCACGCACGCT
GAACTTGTGGCCGTTTACGTCGCCGTCCAGCTCGACTTTGATAGGCACAGTACCTGTAAATAGTTCCTCT
CCTTTACTGGTACCATCATCAGGGAATGAGCTTACATTTCTCCTCTTCAGCATCTGGTCATCCTTCTTAG
CTTTCCTCAGCTCCACATTGACCTCTATTCTGCGACGCCTCATTTCTGTACTGTCTTTTCCCTTGTTCTT
GAATCTGTGAAGACGGGCAGCTGGTGTATTAGCATTCTCGTTGGTGGATCCCATGGTGGCACCGGTGAAT
TCTCCAGGCGATCTGACGGTTCACTAAACGAGCTCTGCTTATATAGGCCTCCCACCGTACACGCCACCTC
GACATACTCGAGTAGTTATTAATAGTAATCAATTACGGGGTCATTAGTTCATAGCCCATATATGGAGTTC
CGCGTTACATAACTTACGGTAAATGGCCCGCCTGGCTGACCGCCCAACGACCCCCGCCCATTGACGTCAA
TAATGACGTATGTTCCCATAGTAACGCCAATAGGGACTTTCCATTGACGTCAATGGGTGGAGTATTTACG
GTAAACTGCCCACTTGGCAGTACATCAAGTGTATCATATGCCAAGTACGCCCCCTATTGACGTCAATGAC
GGTAAATGGCCCGCCTGGCATTATGCCCAGTACATGACCTTATGGGACTTTCCTACTTGGCAGTACATCT
ACGTATTAGTCATCGCTATTACCATGGTGATGCGGTTTTGGCAGTACATCAATGGGCGTGGATAGCGGTT
TGACTCACGGGGATTTCCAAGTCTCCACCCCATTGACGTCAATGGGAGTTTGTTTTGGCACCAAAATCAA
CGGGACTTTCCAAAATGTCGTAACAACTCCGCCCCATTGACGCAAATGGGCGGTAGGCGTGTACGGTGGG
AGGTCTATATAAGCAGAGCTGGTTTAGTGAACCGTCAGATCCGCTAGGGATCCTCTAGTCAGCTGACGCG
TTACCACCGGTGCCACCATGGGAAGCGAGCTGATTAAGGAGAACATGCACATGAAGCTGTACATGGAGGG
CACCGTGGACAACCATCACTTCAAGTGCACATCCGAGGGCGAAGGCAAGCCCTACGAGGGCACCCAGACC
ATGAGAATCAAGGTGGTCGAGGGCGGCCCTCTCCCCTTCGCCTTCGACATCCTGGCTACTAGCTTCCTCT
ACGGCAGCAAGACCTTCATCAACCACACCCAGGGCATCCCCGACTTCTTCAAGCAGTCCTTCCCTGAGGG
CTTCACATGGGAGAGAGTCACCACATACGAAGACGGGGGCGTGCTGACCGCTACCCAGGACACCAGCCTC
CAGGACGGCTGCCTCATCTACAACGTCAAGATCAGAGGGGTGAACTTCACATCCAACGGCCCTGTGATGC
AGAAGAAAACACTCGGCTGGGAGGCCTTCACCGAGACGCTGTACCCCGCTGACGGCGGCCTGGAAGGCAG
AAACGACATGGCCCTGAAGCTCGTGGGCGGGAGCCATCTGATCGCAAACGCCAAGACCACATATAGATCC
AAGAAACCCGCTAAGAACCTCAAGATGCCTGGCGTCTACTATGTGGACTACAGACTGGAAAGAATCAAGG
AGGCCAACAACGAGACCTACGTCGAGCAGCACGAGGTGGCAGTGGCCAGATACTGCGACCTCCCTAGCAA
ACTGGGGCACAAGCTTAATTCCGGACTCAGATCTCGAGCTCAAGCTTCGAATTCTGCAGTCGACGGTACC
GCGGGCCCGGGATCCACCGGATCTAGAGGAGGAAGCGGAGCTACTAACTTCAGCCTGCTGAAGCAGGCTG
GAGACGTGGAGGAGAACCCTGGACCTATGTCTGAATATATTCGGGTAACCGAAGATGAGAACGATGAGCC
CATTGAAATACCATCGGAAGACGATGGGACGGTGCTGCTCTCCACGGTTACAGCCCAGTTTCCAGGGGCG
TGTGGGCTTCGCTACAGGAATCCAGTGTCTCAGTGTATGAGAGGTGTCCGGCTGGTAGAAGGAATTCTGC
ATGCCCCAGATGCTGGCTGGGGAAATCTGGTGTATGTTGTCAACTATCCAAAAGATAACAAAAGAAAAAT
GGATGAGACAGATGCTTCATCAGCAGTGAAAGTGAAAAGAGCAGTCCAGAAAACATCCGATTTAATAGTG
TTGGGTCTCCCATGGAAAACAACCGAACAGGACCTGAAAGAGTATTTTAGTACCTTTGGAGAAGTTCTTA
TGGTGCAGGTCAAGAAAGATCTTAAGACTGGTCATTCAAAGGGGTTTGGCTTTGTTCGTTTTACGGAATA
TGAAACACAAGTGAAAGTAATGTCACAGCGACATATGATAGATGGACGATGGTGTGACTGCAAACTTCCT
AATTCTAAGCAAAGCCAAGATGAGCCTTTGAGAAGCAGAAAAGTGTTTGTGGGGCGCTGTACAGAGGACA
TGACTGAGGATGAGCTGCGGGAGTTCTTCTCTCAGTACGGGGATGTGATGGATGTCTTCATCCCCAAGCC
ATTCAGGGCCTTTGCCTTTGTTACATTTGCAGATGATCAGATTGCGCAGTCTCTTTGTGGAGAGGACTTG
ATCATTAAAGGAATCAGCGTTCATATATCCAATGCCGAACCTTAGACTAGACCCAGCTTTCTTGTACAAA
GTGGTTGATCCTCTACTAGTAAGCTTGCATGCGATATCTCTAGAGCTGAGAACTTCAGGGTGAGTTTGGG
GACCCTTGATTGTTCTTTCTTTTTCGCTATTGTAAAATTCATGTTATATGGAGGGGGCAAAGTTTTCAGG
GTGTTGTTTAGAATGGGAAGATGTCCCTTGTATCACCATGGACCCTCATGATAATTTTGTTTCTTTCACT
TTCTACTCTGTTGACAACCATTGTCTCCTCTTATTTTCTTTTCATTTTCTGTAACTTTTTCGTTAAACTT
TAGCTTGCATTTGTAACGAATTTTTAAATTCACTTTTGTTTATTTGTCAGATTGTAAGTACTTTCTCTAA
TCACTTTTTTTTCAAGGCAATCAGGGTATATTATATTGTACTTCAGCACAGTTTTAGAGAACAATTGTTA
TAATTAAATGATAAGGTAGAATATTTCTGCATATAAATTCTGGCTGGCGTGGAAATATTCTTATTGGTAG
AAACAACTACACCCTGGTCATCATCCTGCCTTTCTCTTTATGGTTACAATGATATACACTGTTTGAGATG
AGGATAAAATACTCTGAGTCCAAACCGGGCCCCTCTGCTAACCATGTTCATGCCTTCTTCTCTTTCCTAC
AGCTCCTGGGCAACGTGCTGGTTGTTGTGCTGTCTCATCATTTTGGCAAAGAATTCACTCCTCAGGTGCA
GGCTGCCTATCAGAAGGTGGTGGCTGGTGTGGCCAATGCCCTGGCTCACAAATACCACTGAGATCTTTTT
CCCTCTGCCAAAAATTATGGGGACATCATGAAGCCCCTTGAGCATCTGACTTCTGGCTAATAAAGGAAAT
TTATTTTCATTGCAATAGTGTGTTGGAATTTTTTGTGTCTCTCACTCGGAAGGACATATGGGAGGGCAAA
TCATTTAAAACATCAGAATGAGTATTTGGTTTAGAGTTTGGCAACATATGCCCATATGCTGGCTGCCATG
AACAAAGGTTGGCTATAAAGAGGTCATCAGTATATGAAACAGCCCCCTGCTGTCCATTCCTTATTCCATA
GAAAAGCCTTGACTTGAGGTTAGATTTTTTTTATATTTTGTTTTGTGTTATTTTTTTCTTTAACATCCCT
AAAATTTTCCTTACATGTTTTACTAGCCAGATTTTTCCTCCTCTCCTGACTACTCCCAGTCATAGCTGTC
CCTCTTCTCTTATGGAGATCCCTCGACTGCATTAATGAATCGGCCAACGCGCGGGGAGAGGCGGTTTGCG
TATTGGGCGCTCTTCCGCTTCCTCGCTCACTGACTCGCTGCGCTCGGTCGTTCGGCTGCGGCGAGCGGTA
TCAGCTCACTCAAAGGCGGTAATACGGTTATCCACAGAATCAGGGGATAACGCAGGAAAGAACATGTGAG
CAAAAGGCCAGCAAAAGGCCAGGAACCGTAAAAAGGCCGCGTTGCTGGCGTTTTTCCATAGGCTCCGCCC
CCCTGACGAGCATCACAAAAATCGACGCTCAAGTCAGAGGTGGCGAAACCCGACAGGACTATAAAGATAC
CAGGCGTTTCCCCCTGGAAGCTCCCTCGTGCGCTCTCCTGTTCCGACCCTGCCGCTTACCGGATACCTGT
CCGCCTTTCTCCCTTCGGGAAGCGTGGCGCTTTCTCATAGCTCACGCTGTAGGTATCTCAGTTCGGTGTA
GGTCGTTCGCTCCAAGCTGGGCTGTGTGCACGAACCCCCCGTTCAGCCCGACCGCTGCGCCTTATCCGGT
AACTATCGTCTTGAGTCCAACCCGGTAAGACACGACTTATCGCCACTGGCAGCAGCCACTGGTAACAGGA
TTAGCAGAGCGAGGTATGTAGGCGGTGCTACAGAGTTCTTGAAGTGGTGGCCTAACTACGGCTACACTAG
AAGAACAGTATTTGGTATCTGCGCTCTGCTGAAGCCAGTTACCTTCGGAAAAAGAGTTGGTAGCTCTTGA
TCCGGCAAACAAACCACCGCTGGTAGCGGTGGTTTTTTTGTTTGCAAGCAGCAGATTACGCGCAGAAAAA
AAGGATCTCAAGAAGATCCTTTGATCTTTTCTACGGGGTCTGACGCTCAGTGGAACGAAAACTCACGTTA
AGGGATTTTGGTCATGAGATTATCAAAAAGGATCTTCACCTAGATCCTTTTAAATTAAAAATGAAGTTTT
AAATCAATCTAAAGTATATATGAGTAAACTTGGTCTGACAGTTACCAATGCTTAATCAGTGAGGCACCTA
TCTCAGCGATCTGTCTATTTCGTTCATCCATAGTTGCCTGACTCCCCGTCGTGTAGATAACTACGATACG
GGAGGGCTTACCATCTGGCCCCAGTGCTGCAATGATACCGCGAGACCCACGCTCACCGGCTCCAGATTTA
TCAGCAATAAACCAGCCAGCCGGAAGGGCCGAGCGCAGAAGTGGTCCTGCAACTTTATCCGCCTCCATCC
AGTCTATTAATTGTTGCCGGGAAGCTAGAGTAAGTAGTTCGCCAGTTAATAGTTTGCGCAACGTTGTTGC
CATTGCTACAGGCATCGTGGTGTCACGCTCGTCGTTTGGTATGGCTTCATTCAGCTCCGGTTCCCAACGA
TCAAGGCGAGTTACATGATCCCCCATGTTGTGCAAAAAAGCGGTTAGCTCCTTCGGTCCTCCGATCGTTG
TCAGAAGTAAGTTGGCCGCAGTGTTATCACTCATGGTTATGGCAGCACTGCATAATTCTCTTACTGTCAT
GCCATCCGTAAGATGCTTTTCTGTGACTGGTGAGTACTCAACCAAGTCATTCTGAGAATAGTGTATGCGG
CGACCGAGTTGCTCTTGCCCGGCGTCAACACGGGATAATACCGCGCCACATAGCAGAACTTTAAAAGTGC
TCATCATTGGAAAACGTTCTTCGGGGCGAAAACTCTCAAGGATCTTACCGCTGTTGAGATCCAGTTCGAT
GTAACCCACTCGTGCACCCAACTGATCTTCAGCATCTTTTACTTTCACCAGCGTTTCTGGGTGAGCAAAA
ACAGGAAGGCAAAATGCCGCAAAAAAGGGAATAAGGGCGACACGGAAATGTTGAATACTCATACTCTTCC
TTTTTCAATATTATTGAAGCATTTATCAGGGTTATTGTCTCATGAGCGGATACATATTTGAATGTATTTA
GAAAAATAAACAAATAGGGGTTCCGCGCACATTTCCCCGAAAAGTGCCACCTGACGTCTAAGAAACCATT
ATTATCATGACATTAACCTATAAAAATAGGCGTATCACGAGGCCCTTTCGTCTTCACTCGACGCGGCCAG
CTTGGTCGAGCTGGATACTTCCCGTCCGCCAGGGGGACATGCCGGCGATGCTGAAGGTCGCGCGCATTCC
CGATGAAGAGGCCGGTTACCGCCTGTTGACCTGGTGGGACGGGCAGGGCGC
